Addgene plasmid #118791: pHBS1383 TDP43 RRM-GFP FYW-S
Purpose: To test the effect of sequence on TDP43 RRM-GFP droplet properties
Depositing lab: Rajat Rohatgi. Depositing organization: Stanford University. Publication: Phase separation-deficient TDP43 remains functional in splicing. Schmidt HB, Barreau A, Rohatgi R. Nat Commun. 2019 Oct 25;10(1):4890. doi: 10.1038/s41467-019-12740-2. PubMed 31653829.
Backbone
  Vector backbone: pCS2-Dest
  Vector type: Mammalian Expression
Growth in bacteria
  Bacterial resistance: Ampicillin, 100 μg/mL
  Growth temperature: 37°C
  Growth strain: DH5alpha
  Copy number: High Copy
Gene/Insert
  Gene/Insert name: TARDBP mutant
  Species: H. sapiens (human)
  Mutation: All FYW to S in CTD of TDP43 RRM-GFP reporter
  Entrez Gene: TARDBP (a.k.a. ALS10, TDP-43)
  Cloning method: Gibson Cloning
Terms and licenses: Academic/Nonprofit Terms; Industry Terms: Not Available to Industry
Depositor comments: Category 1: Compositional CTD mutants
How to cite: pHBS1383 TDP43 RRM-GFP FYW-S was a gift from Rajat Rohatgi (Addgene plasmid # 118791 ; http://n2t.net/addgene:118791 ; RRID:Addgene_118791)
