[The description below was written by a language model from this plasmid's Addgene catalogue record and pLannotate feature annotations shown in this document.]
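Description:
pHBS1383 TDP43 RRM-GFP FYW-S is a mammalian expression plasmid built on the Gateway-compatible pCS2-Dest backbone, with a sequenced length of about 5.7 kb. It is maintained in E. coli as a high-copy plasmid through a ColE1/pUC-type origin and selected with ampicillin via the β-lactamase gene. An f1 origin and remnants of the lac promoter/operator, lacI and lacZα regions are carried over from the parental cloning vector and have no evident role in expression of the insert.

The payload sits between attB1 and attB2 recombination sites and is driven by the simian cytomegalovirus IE94 enhancer/promoter, with an SV40 polyadenylation signal terminating the transcript. An SP6 promoter lies just upstream of the insert, a standard pCS2 feature that allows in vitro transcription of sense RNA, while T7 (partial) and T3 promoters flank the poly(A) region in the opposite orientation. The insert is a mutant human TARDBP (TDP-43) reporter termed "RRM-GFP". The feature table annotates only a superfolder GFP coding sequence in the middle of the attB-flanked region, leaving unannotated stretches on either side that presumably encode the TDP-43 portions, although the record does not describe the exact architecture. A short hit labelled as a cPPT/CTS fragment just after GFP is most likely a chance match within the coding sequence rather than a lentiviral element.

In this variant, all phenylalanine, tyrosine and tryptophan residues in the TDP-43 C-terminal domain are replaced by serine, and the depositor classes it among compositional C-terminal domain mutants. It is intended for testing how sequence composition affects the droplet (phase separation) properties of the TDP43 RRM-GFP reporter in cells.
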