Features (pLannotate 1.2.2; 18 found; start..end, strand, type, name):
     42..1019    +  promoter       CMV IE94 promoter: enhancer/promoter region of simian cytomegalovirus major immediate early transcription unit IE94
   1054..1072    +  promoter       SP6 promoter: promoter for bacteriophage SP6 RNA polymerase
   1127..1151    +  protein_bind   attB1: mutant version of attB; recombination site for the Gateway® BP reaction BP Clonase™
   1497..2198    +  CDS            Superfolder GFP: Superfolder GFP is a basic (constitutively fluorescent) green fluorescent protein published in 2005, derived from Aequorea victoria. It is reported to be a very rapidly-maturing weak dimer.
   2223..2239    +  misc_feature   cPPT/CTS (fragment): central polypurine tract and central termination sequence of HIV-1 (lacking the first T)
   2679..2703    -  protein_bind   attB2: mutant version of attB; recombination site for the Gateway® BP reaction BP Clonase™
   2726..2743    -  promoter       T7 promoter (fragment): promoter for bacteriophage T7 RNA polymerase
   2748..2882    -  polyA_signal   SV40 poly(A) signal: SV40 polyadenylation signal
   2995..3013    -  promoter       T3 promoter: promoter for bacteriophage T3 RNA polymerase
   3058..3074    -  protein_bind   lac operator: The lac repressor binds to the lac operator to inhibit transcription in E. coli. This inhibition can be relieved by adding lactose or isopropyl-β-D-thiogalactopyranoside (IPTG). lac repressor encoded by lacI
   3082..3112    -  promoter       lac promoter: promoter for the E. coli lac operon
   3127..3148    -  protein_bind   CAP binding site: CAP binding activates transcription in the presence of cAMP. E. coli catabolite activator protein
   3161..3253    -  CDS            lacI (fragment): lac repressor; lacI; The lac repressor binds to the lac operator to inhibit transcription in E. coli. This inhibition can be relieved by adding lactose or isopropyl-β-D-thiogalactopyranoside (IPTG).
   3436..4024    -  rep_origin     ori: high-copy-number ColE1/pMB1/pBR322/pUC origin of replication
   4195..5055    -  CDS            AmpR: β-lactamase; bla; confers resistance to ampicillin, carbenicillin, and related antibiotics
   5056..5160    -  promoter       AmpR promoter: bla
   5213..5641    -  rep_origin     f1 ori (sequence partly withheld): f1 bacteriophage origin of replication; arrow indicates direction of (+) strand synthesis
   5646..35      -  CDS            lacZα (fragment) (across the origin): LacZα fragment of β-galactosidase; lacZ fragment
>Addgene plasmid #118791 | pHBS1383 TDP43 RRM-GFP FYW-S | addgene full sequence | sequence record 229668 | Addgene NGS Result
GGCGATCGGTGCGGGCCTCTTCGCTATTACGCCAGTCGACCGCCAATTCAATATGGCGTATATGGACTCA
TGCCAATTCAATATGGTGGATCTGGACCTGTGCCAATTCAATATGGCGTATATGGACTCGTGCCAATTCA
ATATGGTGGATCTGGACCCCAGCCAATTCAATATGGCGGACTTGGCACCATGCCAATTCAATATGGCGGA
CCTGGCACTGTGCCAACTGGGGAGGGGTCTACTTGGCACGGTGCCAAGTTTGAGGAGGGGTCTTGGCCCT
GTGCCAAGTCCGCCATATTGAATTGGCATGGTGCCAATAATGGCGGCCATATTGGCTATATGCCAGGATC
AATATATAGGCAATATCCAATATGGCCCTATGCCAATATGGCTATTGGCCAGGTTCAATACTATGTATTG
GCCCTATGCCATATAGTATTCCATATATGGGTTTTCCTATTGACGTAGATAGCCCCTCCCAATGGGCGGT
CCCATATACCATATATGGGGCTTCCTAATACCGCCCATAGCCACTCCCCCATTGACGTCAATGGTCTCTA
TATATGGTCTTTCCTATTGACGTCATATGGGCGGTCCTATTGACGTATATGGCGCCTCCCCCATTGACGT
CAATTACGGTAAATGGCCCGCCTGGCTCAATGCCCATTGACGTCAATAGGACCACCCACCATTGACGTCA
ATGGGATGGCTCATTGCCCATTCATATCCGTTCTCACGCCCCCTATTGACGTCAATGACGGTAAATGGCC
CACTTGGCAGTACATCAATATCTATTAATAGTAACTTGGCAAGTACATTACTATTGGAAGTACGCCAGGG
TACATTGGCAGTACTCCCATTGACGTCAATGGCGGTAAATGGCCCGCGATGGCTGCCAAGTACATCCCCA
TTGACGTCAATGGGGAGGGGCAATGACGCAAATGGGCGTTCCATTGACGTAAATGGGCGGTAGGCGTGCC
TAATGGGAGGTCTATATAAGCAATGCTCGTTTAGGGAACCGCCATTCTGCCTGGGGACGTCGGAGCAAGC
TTGATTTAGGTGACACTATAGAATACAAGCTACTTGTTCTTTTTGCAGGATCCCATCGATTCGAATTCAA
GGATCAACAAGTTTGTACAAAAAAGCAGGCTGGCGCCGGTACCACCGGTGCCACCATGGGATCCATGTCT
GAATATATTCGGGTAACCGAAGATGAGAACGATGAGCCCATTGAAATACCATCGGAAGACGATGGGACGG
TGCTGCTCTCCACGGTTACAGCCCAGTTTCCAGGGGCGTGTGGGCTTCGCTACAGGAATCCAGTGTCTCA
GTGTATGAGAGGTGTCCGGCTGGTAGAAGGAATTCTGCATGCCCCAGATGCTGGCTGGGGAAATCTGGTG
TATGTTGTCAACTATCCAAAAGATAACAAAAGAAAAATGGATGAGACAGATGCTTCATCAGCAGTGAAAG
TGAAAAGAGCAGTCCAGAAAACATCCAGTAAAGGAGAGGAACTATTTACAGGTACTGTGCCTATCAAAGT
CGAGCTGGACGGCGACGTAAACGGCCACAAGTTCAGCGTGCGTGGCGAGGGCGAGGGCGATGCCACCGAG
GGCAAGCTGACCCTGAAGTTCATCTGCACCACCGGCAAGCTGCCGGTGCCGTGGCCGACCCTCGTGACCA
CCCTGACCTACGGCGTGCAGTGCTTCAGCCGCTACCCGGACCACATGAAGCGTCACGACTTCTTCAAGTC
CGCCATGCCGGAAGGCTACGTCCAGGAGCGCACCATCGAGTTCAAGGACGACGGCACCTACAAGACCCGC
GCGGAGGTGAAGTTCGAGGGCGACACCCTGGTGAACCGCATCGAGCTGAAGGGCAACGACTTCAAGGAGG
ACGGCAACATCCTGGGTCACAAGCTGGAGTACAACCACAACAGCCACAACGTCCGTATCGAAGCCGACAA
GCAGAAGAACGGCATCAAGGCTAACTTCAAGATCCGCCACAACGTTGAGGACGGCAGCCAGCAGGAAGCC
GACCACAAACAGCAGAACACCCCGATCGGCGACGGCCCGGTGCGCCTGCCGGACAACCACTATCTGAGCA
CCCAGACCACGCTGAGCAAAGACCCGAACGAGAAGCGCGATCACATGGTCCTGAAGGAGTTCGTGACGGC
AGCCGGTATCACTAAAGGTGAAGATGAAAGTGGATCCAATGCCGAACCTAAGCATAATAGCAACAGACAA
CTCGAACGAAGCGGGCGGAGTGGGGGCAACCCCGGCGGATCTGGTAATCAAGGCGGAAGCGGCAATAGCC
GGGGTGGGGGAGCCGGTCTCGGCAATAATCAAGGATCTAACATGGGCGGCGGTATGAACTCTGGCGCATC
CAGTATCAACCCGGCCATGATGGCAGCAGCACAGGCCGCCCTGCAAAGTTCATGGGGAATGATGGGTATG
TTGGCAAGTCAGCAGAACCAGTCAGGACCTTCCGGGAATAATCAAAACCAAGGGAACATGCAACGCGAAC
CCAATCAAGCCTCAGGATCAGGCAATAATAGCAGTTCCGGCTCAAATTCCGGCGCGGCGATAGGGTCTGG
CTCCGCCTCAAATGCGGGAAGCGGATCAGGGAGTAACGGAGGATCAGGCTCATCTATGGATTCAAAATCC
AGCGGCAGTGGTATGTAGACCCAGCTTTCTTGTACAAAGTGGTTGATCCTCTCGAGCCTCTAGAACTATA
GTGAGTCGTATTACGTAGATCCAGACATGATAAGATACATTGATGAGTTTGGACAAACCACAACTAGAAT
GCAGTGAAAAAAATGCTTTATTTGTGAAATTTGTGATGCTATTGCTTTATTTGTAACCATTATAAGCTGC
AATAAACAAGTTAACAACAACAATTGCATTCATTTTATGTTTCAGGTTCAGGGGGAGGTGTGGGAGGTTT
TTTAATTCGCGGCCGCGGCGCCAATGCATTGGGCCCGGTACCCAGCTTTTGTTCCCTTTAGTGAGGGTTA
ATTGCGCGCTTGGCGTAATCATGGTCATAGCTGTTTCCTGTGTGAAATTGTTATCCGCTCACAATTCCAC
ACAACATACGAGCCGGGAGCATAAAGTGTAAAGCCTGGGGTGCCTAATGAGTGAGCTAACTCACATTAAT
TGCGTTGCGCTCACTGCCCGCTTTCCAGTCGGGAAACCTGTCGTGCCAGCTGCATTAATGAATCGGCCAA
CGCGCGGGGAGAGGCGGTTTGCGTATTGGGCGCTCTTCCGCTTCCTCGCTCACTGACTCGCTGCGCTCGG
TCGTTCGGCTGCGGCGAGCGGTATCAGCTCACTCAAAGGCGGTAATACGGTTATCCACAGAATCAGGGGA
TAACGCAGGAAAGAACATGTGAGCAAAAGGCCAGCAAAAGGCCAGGAACCGTAAAAAGGCCGCGTTGCTG
GCGTTTTTCCATAGGCTCCGCCCCCCTGACGAGCATCACAAAAATCGACGCTCAAGTCAGAGGTGGCGAA
ACCCGACAGGACTATAAAGATACCAGGCGTTTCCCCCTGGAAGCTCCCTCGTGCGCTCTCCTGTTCCGAC
CCTGCCGCTTACCGGATACCTGTCCGCCTTTCTCCCTTCGGGAAGCGTGGCGCTTTCTCATAGCTCACGC
TGTAGGTATCTCAGTTCGGTGTAGGTCGTTCGCTCCAAGCTGGGCTGTGTGCACGAACCCCCCGTTCAGC
CCGACCGCTGCGCCTTATCCGGTAACTATCGTCTTGAGTCCAACCCGGTAAGACACGACTTATCGCCACT
GGCAGCAGCCACTGGTAACAGGATTAGCAGAGCGAGGTATGTAGGCGGTGCTACAGAGTTCTTGAAGTGG
TGGCCTAACTACGGCTACACTAGAAGAACAGTATTTGGTATCTGCGCTCTGCTGAAGCCAGTTACCTTCG
GAAAAAGAGTTGGTAGCTCTTGATCCGGCAAACAAACCACCGCTGGTAGCGGTGGTTTTTTTGTTTGCAA
GCAGCAGATTACGCGCAGAAAAAAAGGATCTCAAGAAGATCCTTTGATCTTTTCTACGGGGTCTGACGCT
CAGTGGAACGAAAACTCACGTTAAGGGATTTTGGTCATGAGATTATCAAAAAGGATCTTCACCTAGATCC
TTTTAAATTAAAAATGAAGTTTTAAATCAATCTAAAGTATATATGAGTAAACTTGGTCTGACAGTTACCA
ATGCTTAATCAGTGAGGCACCTATCTCAGCGATCTGTCTATTTCGTTCATCCATAGTTGCCTGACTCCCC
GTCGTGTAGATAACTACGATACGGGAGGGCTTACCATCTGGCCCCAGTGCTGCAATGATACCGCGAGACC
CACGCTCACCGGCTCCAGATTTATCAGCAATAAACCAGCCAGCCGGAAGGGCCGAGCGCAGAAGTGGTCC
TGCAACTTTATCCGCCTCCATCCAGTCTATTAATTGTTGCCGGGAAGCTAGAGTAAGTAGTTCGCCAGTT
AATAGTTTGCGCAACGTTGTTGCCATTGCTACAGGCATCGTGGTGTCACGCTCGTCGTTTGGTATGGCTT
CATTCAGCTCCGGTTCCCAACGATCAAGGCGAGTTACATGATCCCCCATGTTGTGCAAAAAAGCGGTTAG
CTCCTTCGGTCCTCCGATCGTTGTCAGAAGTAAGTTGGCCGCAGTGTTATCACTCATGGTTATGGCAGCA
CTGCATAATTCTCTTACTGTCATGCCATCCGTAAGATGCTTTTCTGTGACTGGTGAGTACTCAACCAAGT
CATTCTGAGAATAGTGTATGCGGCGACCGAGTTGCTCTTGCCCGGCGTCAATACGGGATAATACCGCGCC
ACATAGCAGAACTTTAAAAGTGCTCATCATTGGAAAACGTTCTTCGGGGCGAAAACTCTCAAGGATCTTA
CCGCTGTTGAGATCCAGTTCGATGTAACCCACTCGTGCACCCAACTGATCTTCAGCATCTTTTACTTTCA
CCAGCGTTTCTGGGTGAGCAAAAACAGGAAGGCAAAATGCCGCAAAAAAGGGAATAAGGGCGACACGGAA
ATGTTGAATACTCATACTCTTCCTTTTTCAATATTATTGAAGCATTTATCAGGGTTATTGTCTCATGAGC
GGATACATATTTGAATGTATTTAGAAAAATAAACAAATAGGGGTTCCGCGCACATTTCCCCGAAAAGTGC
CACCTAAATTGTAAGCGTTAATATTTTGTTAAAATTCGCGTTAAATTTTTGTTAAATCAGCTCATTTTTT
AACCAATAGGCCGAAATCGGCAAAATCCCTTATAAATCAAAAGAATAGACCGAGATAGGGT
[37 nt withheld, positions 5312-5348]
AAAGAACGTGGACTCCAACGTCAAAGG
[49 nt withheld, positions 5376-5424]
T
[91 nt withheld, positions 5426-5516]
G
[124 nt withheld, positions 5518-5641]
CCCATTCGCCATTCAGGCTGCGCAACTGTTGGGAAG
